>Addgene plasmid #129934 | pRDAX-467 C-Tag UnaG[2] L32 FKBP mCherry | depositor full sequence | sequence record 249312 | Full Sequence
GCCTGCCTCCAGGCCTCAATATTGGCCATTAGCCATATTATTCATTGGTTATATAGCATAAATCAATATT
GGCTATTGGCCATTGCATACGTTGTATCTATATCATAATATGTACATTTATATTGGCTCATGTCCAATAT
GACCGCCATGTTGGCATTGATTATTGACTAGTTATTAATAGTAATCAATTACGGGGTCATTAGTTCATAG
CCCATATATGGAGTTCCGCGTTACATAACTTACGGTAAATGGCCCGCCTGGCTGACCGCCCAACGACCCC
CGCCCATTGACGTCAATAATGACGTATGTTCCCATAGTAACGCCAATAGGGACTTTCCATTGACGTCAAT
GGGTGGAGTATTTACGGTAAACTGCCCACTTGGCAGTACATCAAGTGTATCATATGCCAAGTCCGCCCCC
TATTGACGTCAATGACGGTAAATGGCCCGCCTGGCATTATGCCCAGTACATGACCTTACGGGACTTTCCT
ACTTGGCAGTACATCTACGTATTAGTCATCGCTATTACCATGGTGATGCGGTTTTGGCAGTACACCAATG
GGCGTGGATAGCGGTTTGACTCACGGGGATTTCCAAGTCTCCACCCCATTGACGTCAATGGGAGTTTGTT
TTGGCACCAAAATCAACGGGACTTTCCAAAATGTCGTAATAACCCCGCCCCGTTGACGCAAATGGGCGGT
AGGCGTGTACGGTGGGAGGTCTATATAAGCAGAGCTCGTTTAGTGAACCGTCAGATCACTAGAAGCTTTA
TTGCGGTAGTTTATCACAGTTAAATTGCTAACGCAGTCAGTGCTTCTGACACAACAGTCTCGAACTTAAG
CTGCAGAAGTTGGTCGTGAGGCACTGGGCAGGTAAGTATCAAGGTTACAAGACAGGTTTAAGGAGACCAA
TAGAAACTGGGCTTGTCGAGACAGAGAAGACTCTTGCGTTTCTGATAGGCACCTATTGGTCTTACTGACA
TCCACTTTGCCTTTCTCTCCACAGGTGTCCACTCCCAGGCCACCATGGGAGTGCAGGTGGAAACCATCTC
CCCAGGAGACGGGCGCACCTTCCCCAAGCGCGGCCAGACCTGCGTGGTGCACTACACCGGGATGCTTGAA
GATGGAAAGAAATTTGATTCCTCCCGGGACAGAAACAAGCCCTTTAAGTTTATGCTAGGCAAGCAGGAGG
TGATCCGAGGCTGGGAAGAAGGGGTTGCCCAGATGAGTGTGGGTCAGAGAGCCAAACTGACTATATCTCC
AGATTATGCCTATGGTGCCACTGGGCACCCAGGCATCATCCCACCACATGCCACTCTCGTCTTCGATGTG
GAGCTTCTAAAACTGGAAGACGTGGGTGGCGGAGGGAGCGAAGGCGGCGGATCCGGAGGGCCTGGCTCTG
GCGGAGAGGGGAGCGCTGGAGGCGGGTCAGCCGGTGGTGGCAGTGGGGTGAAGTCTGTGGTGAATCTGGT
AGGCGAGAAACTCGTGTACGTCCAGAAGTGGGATGGGAAGGAAACCACGTATGTGCGAGAGATCAAGGAC
GGGAAGTTGGTTGTCACCCTGACCATGGGCGATGTGGTTGCTGTGCGCTCATATCGGAGAGCCACTGAAT
AAGAATTCAGATCCGCCCCTCTCCCTCCCCCCCCCCTAACGTTACTGGCCGAAGCCGCTTGGAATAAGGC
CGGTGTGCGTTTGTCTATATGTTATTTTCCACCATATTGCCGTCTTTTGGCAATGTGAGGGCCCGGAAAC
CTGGCCCTGTCTTCTTGACGAGCATTCCTAGGGGTCTTTCCCCTCTCGCCAAAGGAATGCAAGGTCTGTT
GAATGTCGTGAAGGAAGCAGTTCCTCTGGTAGCTTCTTGAAGACAAACAACGTCTGTAGCGACCCTTTGC
AGGCAGCGGAACCCCCCACCTGGCGACAGGTGCCTCTGCGGCCAAAAGCCACGTGTATAAGATACACCTG
CAAAGGCGGCACAACCCCAGTGCCACGTTGTGAGTTGGATAGTTGTGGAAAGAGTCAAATGGCTCTCCTC
AAGCGTATTCAACAAGGGGCTGAAGGATGCCCAGAAGGTACCCCATTGTATGGGATCTGATCTGGGGCCT
CGGTACACATGCTTTACATGTGTTTAGTCGAGGTTAAAAAAACGTCTAGGCCCCCCGAACCACGGGGACG
TGGTTTTCCTTTGAAAAACACGATGATAATATGGCCACAACCATGGTGAGCAAGGGCGAGGAGGATAACA
TGGCCATCATCAAGGAGTTCATGCGCTTCAAGGTGCACATGGAGGGCTCCGTGAACGGCCACGAGTTCGA
GATCGAGGGCGAGGGCGAGGGCCGCCCCTACGAGGGCACCCAGACCGCCAAGCTGAAGGTGACCAAGGGT
GGCCCCCTGCCCTTCGCCTGGGACATCCTGTCCCCTCAGTTCATGTACGGCTCCAAGGCCTACGTGAAGC
ACCCCGCCGACATCCCCGACTACTTGAAGCTGTCCTTCCCCGAGGGCTTCAAGTGGGAGCGCGTGATGAA
CTTCGAGGACGGCGGCGTGGTGACCGTGACCCAGGACTCCTCCCTGCAGGACGGCGAGTTCATCTACAAG
GTGAAGCTGCGCGGCACCAACTTCCCCTCCGACGGCCCCGTAATGCAGAAGAAGACCATGGGCTGGGAGG
CCTCCTCCGAGCGGATGTACCCCGAGGACGGCGCCCTGAAGGGCGAGATCAAGCAGAGGCTGAAGCTGAA
GGACGGCGGCCACTACGACGCTGAGGTCAAGACCACCTACAAGGCCAAGAAGCCCGTGCAGCTGCCCGGC
GCCTACAACGTCAACATCAAGTTGGACATCACCTCCCACAACGAGGACTACACCATCGTGGAACAGTACG
AACGCGCCGAGGGCCGCCACTCCACCGGCGGCATGGACGAGCTGTACAAGTAAACCGGTGCTCGAGGTAC
CGATGAATAGCTAAGGTCGAGGCCGCAGGTAAGTATCAAGGTTACAAGACAGGTTTAAGGAGACCAATAG
AAACTGGGCTTGTCGAGACAGAGAAGACTCTTGCGTTTCTGATAGGCACCTATTGGTCTTACTGACATCC
ACTTTGCCTTTCTCTCCACAGGTGTCGACAATCAACCTCTGGATTACAAAATTTGTGAAAGATTGACTGG
TATTCTTAACTATGTTGCTCCTTTTACGCTATGTGGATACGCTGCTTTAATGCCTTTGTATCATGCTATT
GCTTCCCGTATGGCTTTCATTTTCTCCTCCTTGTATAAATCCTGGTTGCTGTCTCTTTATGAGGAGTTGT
GGCCCGTTGTCAGGCAACGTGGCGTGGTGTGCACTGTGTTTGCTGACGCAACCCCCACTGGTTGGGGCAT
TGCCACCACCTGTCAGCTCCTTTCCGGGACTTTCGCTTTCCCCCTCCCTATTGCCACGGCGGAACTCATC
GCCGCCTGCCTTGCCCGCTGCTGGACAGGGGCTCGGCTGTTGGGCACTGACAATTCCGTGGTGTTGTCGG
GGAAGCTGACGTCCTTTCCATGGCTGCTCGCCTGTGTTGCCACCTGGATTCTGCGCGGGACGTCCTTCTG
CTACGTCCCTTCGGCCCTCAATCCAGCGGACCTTCCTTCCCGCGGCCTGCTGCCGGCTCTGCGGCCTCTT
CCGCGTCTTCGCCTTCGCCCTCAGACGAGTCGGATCTCCCTTTGGGCCGCCTCCCCGCCTGGAATTCGAG
CTCGGTACGATCAGCCTCGACTGTGCCTTCTAGTTGCCAGCCATCTGTTGTTTGCCCCTCCCCCGTGCCT
TCCTTGACCCTGGAAGGTGCCACTCCCACTGTCCTTTCCTAATAAAATGAGGAAATTGCATCGCATTGTC
TGAGTAGGTGTCATTCTATTCTGGGGGGTGGGGTGGGGCAGGACAGCAAGGGGGAGGATTGGGAAGACAA
TAGCCCAGCTTTTGTTCCCTTTAGTGAGGGTTAATTGCGCGCTTGGCGTAATCATGGTCATAGCTGTTTC
CTGTGTGAAATTGTTATCCGCTAATTCACTCCTCAGGTGCAGGCTGCCTATCAGAAGGTGGTGGCTGGTG
TGGCCAATGCCCTGGCTCACAAATACCACTGAGATCTTTTTCCCTCTGCCAAAAATTATGGGGACATCAT
GAAGCCCCTTGAGCATCTGACTTCTGGCTAATAAAGGAAATTTATTTTCATTGCAATAGTGTGTTGGAAT
TTTTTGTGTCTCTCACTCGGAAGGACATATGGGAGGGCAAATCATTTAAAACATCAGAATGAGTATTTGG
TTTAGAGTTTGGCAACATATGCCCATATGCTGGCTGCCATGAACAAAGGTTGGCTATAAAGAGGTCATCA
GTATATGAAACAGCCCCCTGCTGTCCATTCCTTATTCCATAGAAAAGCCTTGACTTGAGGTTAGATTTTT
TTTATATTTTGTTTTGTGTTATTTTTTTCTTTAACATCCCTAAAATTTTCCTTACATGTTTTACTAGCCA
GATTTTTCCTCCTCTCCTGACTACTCCCAGTCATAGCTGTCCCTCTTCTCTTATGGAGATCGGCCGGCCG
CCGGCGTCGACGCGCGCGGCCGCGGCGCGCCGTTGCTGGCGTTTTTCCATAGGCTCCGCCCCCCTGACGA
GCATCACAAAAATCGACGCTCAAGTCAGAGGTGGCGAAACCCGACAGGACTATAAAGATACCAGGCGTTT
CCCCCTGGAAGCTCCCTCGTGCGCTCTCCTGTTCCGACCCTGCCGCTTACCGGATACCTGTCCGCCTTTC
TCCCTTCGGGAAGCGTGGCGCTTTCTCATAGCTCACGCTGTAGGTATCTCAGTTCGGTGTAGGTCGTTCG
CTCCAAGCTGGGCTGTGTGCACGAACCCCCCGTTCAGCCCGACCGCTGCGCCTTATCCGGTAACTATCGT
CTTGAGTCCAACCCGGTAAGACACGACTTATCGCCACTGGCAGCAGCCACTGGTAACAGGATTAGCAGAG
CGAGGTATGTAGGCGGTGCTACAGAGTTCTTGAAGTGGTGGCCTAACTACGGCTACACTAGAAGAACAGT
ATTTGGTATCTGCGCTCTGCTGAAGCCAGTTACCTTCGGAAAAAGAGTTGGTAGCTCTTGATCCGGCAAA
CAAACCACCGCTGGTAGCGGTGGTTTTTTTGTTTGCAAGCAGCAGATTACGCGCAGAAAAAAAGGATCTC
AAGAAGATCCTTTGATCTTTTCTACGGGGTCTGACGCTCAGTGGAACGAAAACTCACGTTAAGGGATTTT
GGTCATGAGATTATCAAAAAGGATCTTCACCTAGATCCTTTTAAATTAAAAATGAAGTTTTAAATCAATC
TAAAGTATATATGAGTAAACTTGGTCTGACAGTTACCAATGCTTAATCAGTGAGGCACCTATCTCAGCGA
TCTGTCTATTTCGTTCATCCATAGTTGCCTGACTCCCCGTCGTGTAGATAACTACGATACGGGAGGGCTT
ACCATCTGGCCCCAGTGCTGCAATGATACCGCGAGACCCACGCTCACCGGCTCCAGATTTATCAGCAATA
AACCAGCCAGCCGGAAGGGCCGAGCGCAGAAGTGGTCCTGCAACTTTATCCGCCTCCATCCAGTCTATTA
ATTGTTGCCGGGAAGCTAGAGTAAGTAGTTCGCCAGTTAATAGTTTGCGCAACGTTGTTGCCATTGCTAC
AGGCATCGTGGTGTCACGCTCGTCGTTTGGTATGGCTTCATTCAGCTCCGGTTCCCAACGATCAAGGCGA
GTTACATGATCCCCCATGTTGTGCAAAAAAGCGGTTAGCTCCTTCGGTCCTCCGATCGTTGTCAGAAGTA
AGTTGGCCGCAGTGTTATCACTCATGGTTATGGCAGCACTGCATAATTCTCTTACTGTCATGCCATCCGT
AAGATGCTTTTCTGTGACTGGTGAGTACTCAACCAAGTCATTCTGAGAATAGTGTATGCGGCGACCGAGT
TGCTCTTGCCCGGCGTCAATACGGGATAATACCGCGCCACATAGCAGAACTTTAAAAGTGCTCATCATTG
GAAAACGTTCTTCGGGGCGAAAACTCTCAAGGATCTTACCGCTGTTGAGATCCAGTTCGATGTAACCCAC
TCGTGCACCCAACTGATCTTCAGCATCTTTTACTTTCACCAGCGTTTCTGGGTGAGCAAAAACAGGAAGG
CAAAATGCCGCAAAAAAGGGAATAAGGGCGACACGGAAATGTTGAATACTCATACTCTTCCTTTTTCAAT
ATTATTGAAGCATTTATCAGGGTTATTGTCTCATGAGCGGATACATATTTGAATGTATTTAGAAAAATAA
ACAAATAGGGGTTCCGCGCACATTTCCCCGAAAAGTGCCACCTGACGTCTAAGAAACCATTATTATCATG
ACATTAACCTATAAAAATAGGCGTATCACGAGGCCCTTTCGTCTACGCGCGCGCCGGCGGCGCGCCGTCG
ACGGCCGGCCGCGGCCGC
Features (pLannotate 1.2.2; 17 found; start..end, strand, type, name):
    155..532     +  enhancer       CMV enhancer: human cytomegalovirus immediate early enhancer
    534..733     +  promoter       CMV promoter: human cytomegalovirus (CMV) immediate early promoter
    872..1004    +  intron         chimeric intron: chimera between introns from human β-globin and immunoglobulin heavy chain genes
   1025..1348    +  CDS            FKBP1A: FKB1A_HUMAN - Also known as FKBP1, FKBP12. Experimental evidence at protein level: Swiss-Prot protein existence level 1. Keeps in an inactive conformation TGFBR1, the TGF-beta type I serine/threonine kinase receptor, preventing TGF-beta receptor activation in absence of ligand. Recruits SMAD7 to ACVR1B which prevents the association of SMAD2 and SMAD3 with the activin receptor complex, thereby blocking the activin signal. May modulate the RYR1 calcium channel activity. PPIases accelerate the folding of proteins. It catalyzes the cis-trans isomerization of proline imidic peptide bonds in oligop
   1445..1609    +  CDS            UnaG (fragment): UnaG is a basic (constitutively fluorescent) green fluorescent protein published in 2013, derived from Anguilla japonica. It has low acid sensitivity. It requires the cofactor bilirubin for fluorescence.
   1626..2212    +  misc_feature   IRES2: internal ribosome entry site (IRES) of the encephalomyocarditis virus (EMCV)
   2213..2920    +  CDS            mCherry: mCherry is a basic (constitutively fluorescent) red fluorescent protein published in 2004, derived from Discosoma sp.. It is reported to be a very rapidly-maturing monomer with low acid sensitivity.
   2969..3101    +  intron         chimeric intron: chimera between introns from human β-globin and immunoglobulin heavy chain genes
   3110..3698    +  misc_feature   WPRE: woodchuck hepatitis virus posttranscriptional regulatory element
   3702..3718    +  misc_feature   MCS (fragment): pUC18/19 multiple cloning site
   3731..3842    +  polyA_signal   bGH poly(A) signal: bovine growth hormone polyadenylation signal
   3938..3956    -  promoter       T3 promoter: promoter for bacteriophage T3 RNA polymerase
   4015..4089    +  CDS            HBB (fragment): HBB_PONPY - Experimental evidence at transcript level: Swiss-Prot protein existence level 2. Involved in oxygen transport from the lung to the various peripheral tissues. From Pongo pygmaeus (Bornean orangutan).
   4160..4215    +  polyA_signal   β-globin poly(A) signal: rabbit β-globin polyadenylation signal (Gil and Proudfoot, 1987)
   4594..5182    -  rep_origin     ori: high-copy-number ColE1/pMB1/pBR322/pUC origin of replication
   5353..6213    -  CDS            AmpR: β-lactamase; bla; confers resistance to ampicillin, carbenicillin, and related antibiotics
   6214..6318    -  promoter       AmpR promoter: bla
