[The description below was written by a language model from this plasmid's Addgene catalogue record and pLannotate feature annotations shown in this document.]
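Description:
pRDAX-467 C-Tag UnaG[2] L32 FKBP mCherry is a custom-built mammalian expression plasmid of about 6.5 kb, designed as an assay vector for detecting protein–protein interactions by bimolecular or trimolecular fluorescence complementation (BiFC/TriFC). It is propagated in E. coli through a high-copy ColE1/pUC-type origin and selected with ampicillin via the β-lactamase gene and its native promoter. No mammalian selection marker is annotated, which is consistent with transient transfection use.

Expression is driven by the human CMV immediate early enhancer and promoter, followed by a chimeric β-globin/immunoglobulin intron that promotes efficient processing of the transcript. The first open reading frame encodes FKBP (FKBP12). The catalogue lists it as mouse, while the automated annotation matched it to the human FKBP1A entry, a discrepancy the record does not resolve. Downstream of FKBP, after a gap that presumably corresponds to the "L32" linker in the name, lies a fragment of UnaG, the bilirubin-dependent green fluorescent protein from Japanese eel. The bait therefore carries the second split-UnaG fragment as a C-terminal tag. Green fluorescence should be reconstituted only when a partner protein bearing the complementary UnaG fragment is brought into proximity; that partner is not specified here.

An EMCV IRES then directs translation of mCherry from the same transcript, giving an independent red signal that marks transfected cells and allows normalisation of the complementation signal. A second chimeric intron, a WPRE and the bGH polyadenylation signal complete the cassette. A T3 promoter, a β-globin coding fragment and a rabbit β-globin poly(A) signal are also annotated further downstream and appear to be backbone remnants.
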