Addgene plasmid #129934: pRDAX-467 C-Tag UnaG[2] L32 FKBP mCherry
Purpose: PPI (BiFC/TriFC) assay vector
Depositing lab: Gary Lewin. Depositing organization: Max-Delbrueck-Centrum fuer Molekulare Medizin (MDC).
Backbone
  Vector backbone: custom built
  Vector type: Mammalian Expression
Growth in bacteria
  Bacterial resistance: Ampicillin, 100 μg/mL
  Growth temperature: 37°C
  Growth strain: DH5alpha
  Copy number: High Copy
Gene/Insert
  Gene/Insert name: FKBP
  Species: M. musculus (mouse)
  Cloning method: Restriction Enzyme; 5′ cloning site unknown (unknown if destroyed); 3′ cloning site unknown (unknown if destroyed)
Terms and licenses: Academic/Nonprofit Terms; Industry Terms: Not Available to Industry
How to cite: pRDAX-467 C-Tag UnaG[2] L32 FKBP mCherry was a gift from Gary Lewin (Addgene plasmid # 129934 ; http://n2t.net/addgene:129934 ; RRID:Addgene_129934)
